Addgene plasmid #146883: pEGFP-C1-HsTNRC6C_1381-1690_L
Purpose: Mammalian Expression of HsTNRC6C_1381-1690
Depositing lab: Elisa Izaurralde. Depositing organization: Max Planck Institute for Developmental Biology. Publication: GW182 proteins directly recruit cytoplasmic deadenylase complexes to miRNA targets. Braun JE, Huntzinger E, Fauser M, Izaurralde E. Mol Cell. 2011 Oct 7;44(1):120-33. 10.1016/j.molcel.2011.09.007 PubMed 21981923.
Backbone
  Vector backbone: Unknown
  Vector type: Mammalian Expression
Growth in bacteria
  Bacterial resistance: Kanamycin, 50 μg/mL
  Growth temperature: 37°C
  Growth strain: DH5alpha
  Copy number: High Copy
Gene/Insert
  Gene/Insert name: HsTNRC6C_1381-1690
  Species: H. sapiens (human)
  Entrez Gene: TNRC6C
  Cloning method: Unknown
Terms and licenses: Academic/Nonprofit Terms; Industry Terms: Not Available to Industry
Depositor comments: sequence of Hs TNRC6C isoform2 given by NCBI: NM_018996.3. Plasmids from this collection were made available to the research community and donated after the lab closed. Please note that the sequence provided by the depositing laboratory may be theoretical/predicted or based on Sanger sequencing results. There may be discrepancies between sequencing results obtained by Addgene and the depositor sequence. If an Addgene verified sequence is not available, please contact before placing your order to request that our lab fully sequence the plasmid.
How to cite: pEGFP-C1-HsTNRC6C_1381-1690_L was a gift from Elisa Izaurralde (Addgene plasmid # 146883 ; http://n2t.net/addgene:146883 ; RRID:Addgene_146883)
