[The description below was written by a language model from this plasmid's Addgene catalogue record and pLannotate feature annotations shown in this document.]
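Description:
pEGFP-C1-HsTNRC6C_1381-1690_L is a 5,772 nt mammalian expression plasmid that produces a C-terminal fragment of human TNRC6C (residues 1381–1690, numbered according to isoform 2) fused to the C-terminus of EGFP. The catalogue lists the backbone as unknown, but the name and the annotated features fit a pEGFP-C1-type layout. The human cytomegalovirus immediate early enhancer and promoter drive the EGFP coding sequence. The TNRC6C fragment follows almost immediately on the same strand, and remnants of the multiple cloning site and an SV40 polyadenylation signal lie downstream. The meaning of the "_L" suffix in the name is not explained in the record.

The plasmid is propagated in E. coli from a high-copy ColE1/pUC-type origin under kanamycin selection. The Tn5 NeoR/KanR gene sits behind tandem bacterial (bla) and SV40 early promoters and ends with the HSV TK polyadenylation signal. This one marker therefore gives kanamycin resistance in bacteria and can support G418 selection in mammalian cells. An f1 origin is also present. The short hits to T3 promoter, large T antigen, ble and bGH poly(A) are fragmentary matches, most likely residual backbone sequence rather than functional parts.

TNRC6C is a GW182-family scaffold protein. It associates with Argonaute proteins on miRNA targets and can recruit the CCR4-NOT and PAN deadenylase complexes. The associated study examined direct recruitment of cytoplasmic deadenylases by GW182 proteins, so this GFP-tagged fragment is suited to expressing and following that region in human cells, for example in interaction or localisation studies. The depositor sequence may be theoretical rather than fully verified.
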