Features (pLannotate 1.2.2; 16 found; start..end, strand, type, name):
     61..364     +  enhancer       CMV enhancer: human cytomegalovirus immediate early enhancer
    365..568     +  promoter       CMV promoter: human cytomegalovirus (CMV) immediate early promoter
    613..1329    +  CDS            EGFP: EGFP is a basic (constitutively fluorescent) green fluorescent protein published in 1996, derived from Aequorea victoria. It is reported to be a rapidly-maturing weak dimer with moderate acid sensitivity.
   1342..2280    +  CDS            TNRC6C (fragment): TNR6C_HUMAN - Also known as KIAA1582. Experimental evidence at protein level: Swiss-Prot protein existence level 1. Plays a role in RNA-mediated gene silencing by micro-RNAs (miRNAs). Required for miRNA-dependent translational repression of complementary mRNAs by argonaute family proteins. As scaffoldng protein associates with argonaute proteins bound to partially complementary mRNAs and simultaneously can recruit CCR4-NOT and PAN deadenylase complexes. From Homo sapiens (Human).
   2382..2399    -  promoter       T3 promoter (fragment): promoter for bacteriophage T3 RNA polymerase
   2407..2436    +  misc_feature   MCS (fragment): multiple cloning site
   2453..2537    +  CDS            large T antigen (fragment): large T antigen from SV40 (simian virus 40)
   2560..2681    +  polyA_signal   SV40 poly(A) signal: SV40 polyadenylation signal
   2715..3143    -  rep_origin     f1 ori (sequence partly withheld): f1 bacteriophage origin of replication; arrow indicates direction of (+) strand synthesis
   3170..3274    +  promoter       AmpR promoter: bla
   3276..3633    +  promoter       SV40 promoter: SV40 enhancer and early promoter
   3668..4462    +  CDS            NeoR/KanR: aminoglycoside phosphotransferase from Tn5; aph(3')-II (or nptII); confers resistance to neomycin, kanamycin, and G418 (Geneticin®)
   4483..4635    +  CDS            ble (fragment): BLE_KLEPN - Experimental evidence at protein level: Swiss-Prot protein existence level 1. Binding protein with a strong affinity to the bleomycin family of antibiotics. Binds to CL990; an antimitotic-antibiotic compound. From Klebsiella pneumoniae.
   4694..4741    +  polyA_signal   HSV TK poly(A) signal: herpes simplex virus thymidine kinase polyadenylation signal (Cole and Stacy, 1985)
   4832..4848    -  polyA_signal   bGH poly(A) signal (fragment): bovine growth hormone polyadenylation signal
   5070..5658    +  rep_origin     ori: high-copy-number ColE1/pMB1/pBR322/pUC origin of replication
>Addgene plasmid #146883 | pEGFP-C1-HsTNRC6C_1381-1690_L | depositor full sequence | sequence record 289330 | Full Sequence
TAGTTATTAATAGTAATCAATTACGGGGTCATTAGTTCATAGCCCATATATGGAGTTCCGCGTTACATAA
CTTACGGTAAATGGCCCGCCTGGCTGACCGCCCAACGACCCCCGCCCATTGACGTCAATAATGACGTATG
TTCCCATAGTAACGCCAATAGGGACTTTCCATTGACGTCAATGGGTGGAGTATTTACGGTAAACTGCCCA
CTTGGCAGTACATCAAGTGTATCATATGCCAAGTACGCCCCCTATTGACGTCAATGACGGTAAATGGCCC
GCCTGGCATTATGCCCAGTACATGACCTTATGGGACTTTCCTACTTGGCAGTACATCTACGTATTAGTCA
TCGCTATTACCATGGTGATGCGGTTTTGGCAGTACATCAATGGGCGTGGATAGCGGTTTGACTCACGGGG
ATTTCCAAGTCTCCACCCCATTGACGTCAATGGGAGTTTGTTTTGGCACCAAAATCAACGGGACTTTCCA
AAATGTCGTAACAACTCCGCCCCATTGACGCAAATGGGCGGTAGGCGTGTACGGTGGGAGGTCTATATAA
GCAGAGCTGGTTTAGTGAACCGTCAGATCCGCTAGCGCTACCGGTCGCCACCATGGTGAGCAAGGGCGAG
GAGCTGTTCACCGGGGTGGTGCCCATCCTGGTCGAGCTGGACGGCGACGTAAACGGCCACAAGTTCAGCG
TGTCCGGCGAGGGCGAGGGCGATGCCACCTACGGCAAGCTGACCCTGAAGTTCATCTGCACCACCGGCAA
GCTGCCCGTGCCCTGGCCCACCCTCGTGACCACCCTGACCTACGGCGTGCAGTGCTTCAGCCGCTACCCC
GACCACATGAAGCAGCACGACTTCTTCAAGTCCGCCATGCCCGAAGGCTACGTCCAGGAGCGCACCATCT
TCTTCAAGGACGACGGCAACTACAAGACCCGCGCCGAGGTGAAGTTCGAGGGCGACACCCTGGTGAACCG
CATCGAGCTGAAGGGCATCGACTTCAAGGAGGACGGCAACATCCTGGGGCACAAGCTGGAGTACAACTAC
AACAGCCACAACGTCTATATCATGGCCGACAAGCAGAAGAACGGCATCAAGGTGAACTTCAAGATCCGCC
ACAACATCGAGGACGGCAGCGTGCAGCTCGCCGACCACTACCAGCAGAACACCCCCATCGGCGACGGCCC
CGTGCTGCTGCCCGACAACCACTACCTGAGCACCCAGTCCGCCCTGAGCAAAGACCCCAACGAGAAGCGC
GATCACATGGTCCTGCTGGAGTTCGTGACCGCCGCCGGGATCACTCTCGGCATGGACGAGCTGTACAAGT
CCGGACTCAGATCTCGAGCTTCTAGCATCAACTGGCCCCCAGAATTCCATCCGGGAGTTCCATGGAAAGG
ACTGCAGAATATTGACCCTGAGAATGACCCTGACGTCACTCCTGGCAGTGTCCCCACTGGGCCTACCATC
AACACCACCATCCAGGATGTCAACCGCTACCTCCTCAAGAGTGGAGGTAAACTGTCAGACATCAAATCGA
CGTGGTCCTCTGGCCCTACCTCCCACACGCAAGCCTCTCTGTCTCATGAACTATGGAAGGTGCCCAGAAA
CAGTACTGCACCCACGAGGCCACCTCCAGGGTTAACCAATCCCAAGCCCTCCTCCACCTGGGGTGCCAGC
CCCCTCGGCTGGACCAGCTCCTACTCCTCGGGTTCTGCCTGGAGCACCGACACCTCAGGAAGAACCAGCA
GCTGGCTCGTTCTTCGAAACCTCACTCCCCAGATTGATGGTTCTACACTGCGGACATTGTGTTTGCAACA
TGGGCCTCTTATCACATTCCACCTGAATCTGACTCAAGGCAATGCTGTGGTCCGGTACAGCTCCAAGGAG
GAGGCTGCCAAGGCCCAGAAGTCTCTGCACATGTGCGTCCTGGGAAACACTACCATCCTGGCCGAGTTCG
CTGGTGAAGAAGAAGTGAATCGCTTCTTAGCCCAAGGCCAGGCGCTGCCACCCACTTCCAGCTGGCAGTC
CAGCAGCGCGTCCAGCCAGCCGCGGCTCAGCGCAGCGGGCAGCTCCCATGGCCTGGTACGCAGCGACGCT
GGCCACTGGAACGCCCCGTGCCTGGGTGGCAAGGGGAGCAGTGAGCTGCTGTGGGGCGGGGTGCCCCAGT
ACTCCAGCAGCCTGTGGGGCCCGCCCAGCGCCGACGACAGCAGGGTGATAGGCAGCCCCACGCCGCTAAC
CACCCTGCTGCCTGGGGACCTGCTCAGCGGGGAGTCCCTGTAGGCGCTGCCATCATCAGCACCAGGAGAG
CCGACCCCTCCCGGGACCCCTCCCGGCTGGGCGGCCCCACAGACCCGCTGGAACCCAGCAGCGGCCGCTT
CCCTTTAGTGAGGGTTAATGCTTCGAGCAGTCGACGGTACCGCGGGCCCGGGATCCACCGGATCTAGATA
ACTGATCATAATCAGCCATACCACATTTGTAGAGGTTTTACTTGCTTTAAAAAACCTCCCACACCTCCCC
CTGAACCTGAAACATAAAATGAATGCAATTGTTGTTGTTAACTTGTTTATTGCAGCTTATAATGGTTACA
AATAAAGCAATAGCATCACAAATTTCACAAATAAAGCATTTTTTTCACTGCATTCTAGTTGTGGTTTGTC
CAAACTCATCAATGTATCTTAACGCGTAAATTGTAAGCGTTAATATTTTGTTAAAATTCGCGTTAAATTT
TTGTTAAATCAGCTCATTTTTTAACCAATAGGCCGAAATCGGCAAAATCCCTTATAAATCAAAAGAATAG
ACCGAGATAGGGT
[37 nt withheld, positions 2814-2850]
AAAGAACGTGGACTCCAACGTCAAAGG
[49 nt withheld, positions 2878-2926]
T
[91 nt withheld, positions 2928-3018]
G
[124 nt withheld, positions 3020-3143]
CAGGTGGCACTTTTCGGGGAAATGTGCGCGGAACCCCTATTTGTTTATTTTTCTAAATACATTCAAATAT
GTATCCGCTCATGAGACAATAACCCTGATAAATGCTTCAATAATATTGAAAAAGGAAGAGTCCTGAGGCG
GAAAGAACCAGCTGTGGAATGTGTGTCAGTTAGGGTGTGGAAAGTCCCCAGGCTCCCCAGCAGGCAGAAG
TATGCAAAGCATGCATCTCAATTAGTCAGCAACCAGGTGTGGAAAGTCCCCAGGCTCCCCAGCAGGCAGA
AGTATGCAAAGCATGCATCTCAATTAGTCAGCAACCATAGTCCCGCCCCTAACTCCGCCCATCCCGCCCC
TAACTCCGCCCAGTTCCGCCCATTCTCCGCCCCATGGCTGACTAATTTTTTTTATTTATGCAGAGGCCGA
GGCCGCCTCGGCCTCTGAGCTATTCCAGAAGTAGTGAGGAGGCTTTTTTGGAGGCCTAGGCTTTTGCAAA
GATCGATCAAGAGACAGGATGAGGATCGTTTCGCATGATTGAACAAGATGGATTGCACGCAGGTTCTCCG
GCCGCTTGGGTGGAGAGGCTATTCGGCTATGACTGGGCACAACAGACAATCGGCTGCTCTGATGCCGCCG
TGTTCCGGCTGTCAGCGCAGGGGCGCCCGGTTCTTTTTGTCAAGACCGACCTGTCCGGTGCCCTGAATGA
ACTGCAAGACGAGGCAGCGCGGCTATCGTGGCTGGCCACGACGGGCGTTCCTTGCGCAGCTGTGCTCGAC
GTTGTCACTGAAGCGGGAAGGGACTGGCTGCTATTGGGCGAAGTGCCGGGGCAGGATCTCCTGTCATCTC
ACCTTGCTCCTGCCGAGAAAGTATCCATCATGGCTGATGCAATGCGGCGGCTGCATACGCTTGATCCGGC
TACCTGCCCATTCGACCACCAAGCGAAACATCGCATCGAGCGAGCACGTACTCGGATGGAAGCCGGTCTT
GTCGATCAGGATGATCTGGACGAAGAGCATCAGGGGCTCGCGCCAGCCGAACTGTTCGCCAGGCTCAAGG
CGAGCATGCCCGACGGCGAGGATCTCGTCGTGACCCATGGCGATGCCTGCTTGCCGAATATCATGGTGGA
AAATGGCCGCTTTTCTGGATTCATCGACTGTGGCCGGCTGGGTGTGGCGGACCGCTATCAGGACATAGCG
TTGGCTACCCGTGATATTGCTGAAGAGCTTGGCGGCGAATGGGCTGACCGCTTCCTCGTGCTTTACGGTA
TCGCCGCTCCCGATTCGCAGCGCATCGCCTTCTATCGCCTTCTTGACGAGTTCTTCTGAGCGGGACTCTG
GGGTTCGAAATGACCGACCAAGCGACGCCCAACCTGCCATCACGAGATTTCGATTCCACCGCCGCCTTCT
ATGAAAGGTTGGGCTTCGGAATCGTTTTCCGGGACGCCGGCTGGATGATCCTCCAGCGCGGGGATCTCAT
GCTGGAGTTCTTCGCCCACCCTAGGGGGAGGCTAACTGAAACACGGAAGGAGACAATACCGGAAGGAACC
CGCGCTATGACGGCAATAAAAAGACAGAATAAAACGCACGGTGTTGGGTCGTTTGTTCATAAACGCGGGG
TTCGGTCCCAGGGCTGGCACTCTGTCGATACCCCACCGAGACCCCATTGGGGCCAATACGCCCGCGTTTC
TTCCTTTTCCCCACCCCACCCCCCAAGTTCGGGTGAAGGCCCAGGGCTCGCAGCCAACGTCGGGGCGGCA
GGCCCTGCCATAGCCTCAGGTTACTCATATATACTTTAGATTGATTTAAAACTTCATTTTTAATTTAAAA
GGATCTAGGTGAAGATCCTTTTTGATAATCTCATGACCAAAATCCCTTAACGTGAGTTTTCGTTCCACTG
AGCGTCAGACCCCGTAGAAAAGATCAAAGGATCTTCTTGAGATCCTTTTTTTCTGCGCGTAATCTGCTGC
TTGCAAACAAAAAAACCACCGCTACCAGCGGTGGTTTGTTTGCCGGATCAAGAGCTACCAACTCTTTTTC
CGAAGGTAACTGGCTTCAGCAGAGCGCAGATACCAAATACTGTCCTTCTAGTGTAGCCGTAGTTAGGCCA
CCACTTCAAGAACTCTGTAGCACCGCCTACATACCTCGCTCTGCTAATCCTGTTACCAGTGGCTGCTGCC
AGTGGCGATAAGTCGTGTCTTACCGGGTTGGACTCAAGACGATAGTTACCGGATAAGGCGCAGCGGTCGG
GCTGAACGGGGGGTTCGTGCACACAGCCCAGCTTGGAGCGAACGACCTACACCGAACTGAGATACCTACA
GCGTGAGCTATGAGAAAGCGCCACGCTTCCCGAAGGGAGAAAGGCGGACAGGTATCCGGTAAGCGGCAGG
GTCGGAACAGGAGAGCGCACGAGGGAGCTTCCAGGGGGAAACGCCTGGTATCTTTATAGTCCTGTCGGGT
TTCGCCACCTCTGACTTGAGCGTCGATTTTTGTGATGCTCGTCAGGGGGGCGGAGCCTATGGAAAAACGC
CAGCAACGCGGCCTTTTTACGGTTCCTGGCCTTTTGCTGGCCTTTTGCTCACATGTTCTTTCCTGCGTTA
TCCCCTGATTCTGTGGATAACCGTATTACCGCCATGCAT
